>Addgene plasmid #202769 | pCMV-CMP-PE-V1 | addgene full sequence | sequence record 399910 | Addgene NGS Result
ATGAAACGGACAGCCGACGGAAGCGAGTTCGAGTCACCAAAGAAGAAGCGGAAAGTCATGCCCAAGAGGA
AGGTCAGCTCCGCCGAAGGCGCCGCCAAGGAAGAGCCCAAGAGGAGATCGGCGCGGTTGTCAGCTAAACC
TCCTGCAAAAGTGGAAGCGAAGCCGAAAAAGGCAGCAGCGAAGGATAAATCTTCAGACAAAAAAGTGCAA
ACAAAAGGGAAAAGGGGAGCAAAGGGAAAACAGGCCGAAGTGGCTAACCAAGAAACTAAAGAAGACTTAC
CTGCGGAAAACGGGGAAACGAAGACTGAGGAGAGTCCAGCCTCTGATGAAGCAGGAGAGAAAGAAGCCAA
GTCTGATACCGGGAGCGGAGACAAGAAGTACAGCATCGGCCTGGACATCGGCACCAACTCTGTGGGCTGG
GCCGTGATCACCGACGAGTACAAGGTGCCCAGCAAGAAATTCAAGGTGCTGGGCAACACCGACCGGCACA
GCATCAAGAAGAACCTGATCGGAGCCCTGCTGTTCGACAGCGGCGAAACAGCCGAGGCCACCCGGCTGAA
GAGAACCGCCAGAAGAAGATACACCAGACGGAAGAACCGGATCTGCTATCTGCAAGAGATCTTCAGCAAC
GAGATGGCCAAGGTGGACGACAGCTTCTTCCACAGACTGGAAGAGTCCTTCCTGGTGGAAGAGGATAAGA
AGCACGAGCGGCACCCCATCTTCGGCAACATCGTGGACGAGGTGGCCTACCACGAGAAGTACCCCACCAT
CTACCACCTGAGAAAGAAACTGGTGGACAGCACCGACAAGGCCGACCTGCGGCTGATCTATCTGGCCCTG
GCCCACATGATCAAGTTCCGGGGCCACTTCCTGATCGAGGGCGACCTGAACCCCGACAACAGCGACGTGG
ACAAGCTGTTCATCCAGCTGGTGCAGACCTACAACCAGCTGTTCGAGGAAAACCCCATCAACGCCAGCGG
CGTGGACGCCAAGGCCATCCTGTCTGCCAGACTGAGCAAGAGCAGACGGCTGGAAAATCTGATCGCCCAG
CTGCCCGGCGAGAAGAAGAATGGCCTGTTCGGAAACCTGATTGCCCTGAGCCTGGGCCTGACCCCCAACT
TCAAGAGCAACTTCGACCTGGCCGAGGATGCCAAACTGCAGCTGAGCAAGGACACCTACGACGACGACCT
GGACAACCTGCTGGCCCAGATCGGCGACCAGTACGCCGACCTGTTTCTGGCCGCCAAGAACCTGTCCGAC
GCCATCCTGCTGAGCGACATCCTGAGAGTGAACACCGAGATCACCAAGGCCCCCCTGAGCGCCTCTATGA
TCAAGAGATACGACGAGCACCACCAGGACCTGACCCTGCTGAAAGCTCTCGTGCGGCAGCAGCTGCCTGA
GAAGTACAAAGAGATTTTCTTCGACCAGAGCAAGAACGGCTACGCCGGCTACATTGACGGCGGAGCCAGC
CAGGAAGAGTTCTACAAGTTCATCAAGCCCATCCTGGAAAAGATGGACGGCACCGAGGAACTGCTCGTGA
AGCTGAACAGAGAGGACCTGCTGCGGAAGCAGCGGACCTTCGACAACGGCAGCATCCCCCACCAGATCCA
CCTGGGAGAGCTGCACGCCATTCTGCGGCGGCAGGAAGATTTTTACCCATTCCTGAAGGACAACCGGGAA
AAGATCGAGAAGATCCTGACCTTCCGCATCCCCTACTACGTGGGCCCTCTGGCCAGGGGAAACAGCAGAT
TCGCCTGGATGACCAGAAAGAGCGAGGAAACCATCACCCCCTGGAACTTCGAGGAAGTGGTGGACAAGGG
CGCTTCCGCCCAGAGCTTCATCGAGCGGATGACCAACTTCGATAAGAACCTGCCCAACGAGAAGGTGCTG
CCCAAGCACAGCCTGCTGTACGAGTACTTCACCGTGTATAACGAGCTGACCAAAGTGAAATACGTGACCG
AGGGAATGAGAAAGCCCGCCTTCCTGAGCGGCGAGCAGAAAAAGGCCATCGTGGACCTGCTGTTCAAGAC
CAACCGGAAAGTGACCGTGAAGCAGCTGAAAGAGGACTACTTCAAGAAAATCGAGTGCTTCGACTCCGTG
GAAATCTCCGGCGTGGAAGATCGGTTCAACGCCTCCCTGGGCACATACCACGATCTGCTGAAAATTATCA
AGGACAAGGACTTCCTGGACAATGAGGAAAACGAGGACATTCTGGAAGATATCGTGCTGACCCTGACACT
GTTTGAGGACAGAGAGATGATCGAGGAACGGCTGAAAACCTATGCCCACCTGTTCGACGACAAAGTGATG
AAGCAGCTGAAGCGGCGGAGATACACCGGCTGGGGCAGGCTGAGCCGGAAGCTGATCAACGGCATCCGGG
ACAAGCAGTCCGGCAAGACAATCCTGGATTTCCTGAAGTCCGACGGCTTCGCCAACAGAAACTTCATGCA
GCTGATCCACGACGACAGCCTGACCTTTAAAGAGGACATCCAGAAAGCCCAGGTGTCCGGCCAGGGCGAT
AGCCTGCACGAGCACATTGCCAATCTGGCCGGCAGCCCCGCCATTAAGAAGGGCATCCTGCAGACAGTGA
AGGTGGTGGACGAGCTCGTGAAAGTGATGGGCCGGCACAAGCCCGAGAACATCGTGATCGAAATGGCCAG
AGAGAACCAGACCACCCAGAAGGGACAGAAGAACAGCCGCGAGAGAATGAAGCGGATCGAAGAGGGCATC
AAAGAGCTGGGCAGCCAGATCCTGAAAGAACACCCCGTGGAAAACACCCAGCTGCAGAACGAGAAGCTGT
ACCTGTACTACCTGCAGAATGGGCGGGATATGTACGTGGACCAGGAACTGGACATCAACCGGCTGTCCGA
CTACGATGTGGACGCTATCGTGCCTCAGAGCTTTCTGAAGGACGACTCCATCGACAACAAGGTGCTGACC
AGAAGCGACAAGAACCGGGGCAAGAGCGACAACGTGCCCTCCGAAGAGGTCGTGAAGAAGATGAAGAACT
ACTGGCGGCAGCTGCTGAACGCCAAGCTGATTACCCAGAGAAAGTTCGACAATCTGACCAAGGCCGAGAG
AGGCGGCCTGAGCGAACTGGATAAGGCCGGCTTCATCAAGAGACAGCTGGTGGAAACCCGGCAGATCACA
AAGCACGTGGCACAGATCCTGGACTCCCGGATGAACACTAAGTACGACGAGAATGACAAGCTGATCCGGG
AAGTGAAAGTGATCACCCTGAAGTCCAAGCTGGTGTCCGATTTCCGGAAGGATTTCCAGTTTTACAAAGT
GCGCGAGATCAACAACTACCACCACGCCCACGACGCCTACCTGAACGCCGTCGTGGGAACCGCCCTGATC
AAAAAGTACCCTAAGCTGGAAAGCGAGTTCGTGTACGGCGACTACAAGGTGTACGACGTGCGGAAGATGA
TCGCCAAGAGCGAGCAGGAAATCGGCAAGGCTACCGCCAAGTACTTCTTCTACAGCAACATCATGAACTT
TTTCAAGACCGAGATTACCCTGGCCAACGGCGAGATCCGGAAGCGGCCTCTGATCGAGACAAACGGCGAA
ACCGGGGAGATCGTGTGGGATAAGGGCCGGGATTTTGCCACCGTGCGGAAAGTGCTGAGCATGCCCCAAG
TGAATATCGTGAAAAAGACCGAGGTGCAGACAGGCGGCTTCAGCAAAGAGTCTATCCTGCCCAAGAGGAA
CAGCGATAAGCTGATCGCCAGAAAGAAGGACTGGGACCCTAAGAAGTACGGCGGCTTCGACAGCCCCACC
GTGGCCTATTCTGTGCTGGTGGTGGCCAAAGTGGAAAAGGGCAAGTCCAAGAAACTGAAGAGTGTGAAAG
AGCTGCTGGGGATCACCATCATGGAAAGAAGCAGCTTCGAGAAGAATCCCATCGACTTTCTGGAAGCCAA
GGGCTACAAAGAAGTGAAAAAGGACCTGATCATCAAGCTGCCTAAGTACTCCCTGTTCGAGCTGGAAAAC
GGCCGGAAGAGAATGCTGGCCTCTGCCGGCGAACTGCAGAAGGGAAACGAACTGGCCCTGCCCTCCAAAT
ATGTGAACTTCCTGTACCTGGCCAGCCACTATGAGAAGCTGAAGGGCTCCCCCGAGGATAATGAGCAGAA
ACAGCTGTTTGTGGAACAGCACAAGCACTACCTGGACGAGATCATCGAGCAGATCAGCGAGTTCTCCAAG
AGAGTGATCCTGGCCGACGCTAATCTGGACAAAGTGCTGTCCGCCTACAACAAGCACCGGGATAAGCCCA
TCAGAGAGCAGGCCGAGAATATCATCCACCTGTTTACCCTGACCAATCTGGGAGCCCCTGCCGCCTTCAA
GTACTTTGACACCACCATCGACCGGAAGAGGTACACCAGCACCAAAGAGGTGCTGGACGCCACCCTGATC
CACCAGAGCATCACCGGCCTGTACGAGACACGGATCGACCTGTCTCAGCTGGGAGGTGACCTGGAGGGGG
GCGGAGGCTCTTCCACAGACCACCCCAAGTATTCAGACATGATCGTGGCTGCCATCCAGGCCGAGAAGAA
CCGCGCTGGCTCCTCGCGCCAGTCCATTCAGAAGTATATCAAGAGCCACTACAAGGTGGGTGAGAACGCT
GACTCGCAGATCAAGTTGTCCATCAAGCGCCTGGTCACCACCGGTGTCCTCAAGCAGACCAAAGGGGTGG
GGGCCTCGGGGTCCTTCCGGCTAGCCAAGAGCGACGAACCCTCTGGAGGATCTAGCGGAGGATCCTCTGG
CAGCGAGACACCAGGAACAAGCGAGTCAGCAACACCAGAGAGCAGTGGCGGCAGCAGCGGCGGCAGCAGC
ACCCTAAATATAGAAGATGAGTATCGGCTACATGAGACCTCAAAAGAGCCAGATGTTTCTCTAGGGTCCA
CATGGCTGTCTGATTTTCCTCAGGCCTGGGCGGAAACCGGGGGCATGGGACTGGCAGTTCGCCAAGCTCC
TCTGATCATACCTCTGAAAGCAACCTCTACCCCCGTGTCCATAAAACAATACCCCATGTCACAAGAAGCC
AGACTGGGGATCAAGCCCCACATACAGAGACTGTTGGACCAGGGAATACTGGTACCCTGCCAGTCCCCCT
GGAACACGCCCCTGCTACCCGTTAAGAAACCAGGGACTAATGATTATAGGCCTGTCCAGGATCTGAGAGA
AGTCAACAAGCGGGTGGAAGACATCCACCCCACCGTGCCCAACCCTTACAACCTCTTGAGCGGGCTCCCA
CCGTCCCACCAGTGGTACACTGTGCTTGATTTAAAGGATGCCTTTTTCTGCCTGAGACTCCACCCCACCA
GTCAGCCTCTCTTCGCCTTTGAGTGGAGAGATCCAGAGATGGGAATCTCAGGACAATTGACCTGGACCAG
ACTCCCACAGGGTTTCAAAAACAGTCCCACCCTGTTTAATGAGGCACTGCACAGAGACCTAGCAGACTTC
CGGATCCAGCACCCAGACTTGATCCTGCTACAGTACGTGGATGACTTACTGCTGGCCGCCACTTCTGAGC
TAGACTGCCAACAAGGTACTCGGGCCCTGTTACAAACCCTAGGGAACCTCGGGTATCGGGCCTCGGCCAA
GAAAGCCCAAATTTGCCAGAAACAGGTCAAGTATCTGGGGTATCTTCTAAAAGAGGGTCAGAGATGGCTG
ACTGAGGCCAGAAAAGAGACTGTGATGGGGCAGCCTACTCCGAAGACCCCTCGACAACTAAGGGAGTTCC
TAGGGAAGGCAGGCTTCTGTCGCCTCTTCATCCCTGGGTTTGCAGAAATGGCAGCCCCCCTGTACCCTCT
CACCAAACCGGGGACTCTGTTTAATTGGGGCCCAGACCAACAAAAGGCCTATCAAGAAATCAAGCAAGCT
CTTCTAACTGCCCCAGCCCTGGGGTTGCCAGATTTGACTAAGCCCTTTGAACTCTTTGTCGACGAGAAGC
AGGGCTACGCCAAAGGTGTCCTAACGCAAAAACTGGGACCTTGGCGTCGGCCGGTGGCCTACCTGTCCAA
AAAGCTAGACCCAGTAGCAGCTGGGTGGCCCCCTTGCCTACGGATGGTAGCAGCCATTGCCGTACTGACA
AAGGATGCAGGCAAGCTAACCATGGGACAGCCACTAGTCATTCTGGCCCCCCATGCAGTAGAGGCACTAG
TCAAACAACCCCCCGACCGCTGGCTTTCCAACGCCCGGATGACTCACTATCAGGCCTTGCTTTTGGACAC
GGACCGGGTCCAGTTCGGACCGGTGGTAGCCCTGAACCCGGCTACGCTGCTCCCACTGCCTGAGGAAGGG
CTGCAACACAACTGCCTTGATATCCTGGCCGAAGCCCACGGAACCCGACCCGACCTAACGGACCAGCCGC
TCCCAGACGCCGACCACACCTGGTACACGGATGGAAGCAGTCTCTTACAAGAGGGACAGCGTAAGGCGGG
AGCTGCGGTGACCACCGAGACCGAGGTAATCTGGGCTAAAGCCCTGCCAGCCGGGACATCCGCTCAGCGG
GCTGAACTGATAGCACTCACCCAGGCCCTAAAGATGGCAGAAGGTAAGAAGCTAAATGTTTATACTGATA
GCCGTTATGCTTTTGCTACTGCCCATATCCATGGAGAAATATACAGAAGGCGTGGGTGGCTCACATCAGA
AGGCAAAGAGATCAAAAATAAAGACGAGATCTTGGCCCTACTAAAAGCCCTCTTTCTGCCCAAAAGACTT
AGCATAATCCATTGTCCAGGACATCAAAAGGGACACAGCGCCGAGGCTAGAGGCAACCGGATGGCTGACC
AAGCGGCCCGAAAGGCAGCCATCACAGAGACTCCAGACACCTCTACCCTCCTCATAGAAAATTCATCACC
CTCTGGCGGCTCAAAAAGAACCGCCGACGGCAGCGAATTCGAGCCCAAGAAGAAGAGGAAAGTCTAACCG
GTCATCATCACCATCACCATTGAGTTTAAACCCGCTGATCAGCCTCGACTGTGCCTTCTAGTTGCCAGCC
ATCTGTTGTTTGCCCCTCCCCCGTGCCTTCCTTGACCCTGGAAGGTGCCACTCCCACTGTCCTTTCCTAA
TAAAATGAGAAAATTGCATCGCATTGTCTGAGTAGGTGTCATTCTATTCTGGGGGGTGGGGTGGGGCAGG
ACAGCAAGGGGGAGGATTGGGAAGACAATAGCAGGCATGCTGGGGATGCGGTGGGCTCTATGGCTTCTGA
GGCGGAAAGAACCAGCTGGGGCTCGATACCGTCGACCTCTAGCTAGAGCTTGGCGTAATCATGGTCATAG
CTGTTTCCTGTGTGAAATTGTTATCCGCTCACAATTCCACACAACATACGAGCCGGAAGCATAAAGTGTA
AAGCCTAGGGTGCCTAATGAGTGAGCTAACTCACATTAATTGCGTTGCGCTCACTGCCCGCTTTCCAGTC
GGGAAACCTGTCGTGCCAGCTGCATTAATGAATCGGCCAACGCGCGGGGAGAGGCGGTTTGCGTATTGGG
CGCTCTTCCGCTTCCTCGCTCACTGACTCGCTGCGCTCGGTCGTTCGGCTGCGGCGAGCGGTATCAGCTC
ACTCAAAGGCGGTAATACGGTTATCCACAGAATCAGGGGATAACGCAGGAAAGAACATGTGAGCAAAAGG
CCAGCAAAAGGCCAGGAACCGTAAAAAGGCCGCGTTGCTGGCGTTTTTCCATAGGCTCCGCCCCCCTGAC
GAGCATCACAAAAATCGACGCTCAAGTCAGAGGTGGCGAAACCCGACAGGACTATAAAGATACCAGGCGT
TTCCCCCTGGAAGCTCCCTCGTGCGCTCTCCTGTTCCGACCCTGCCGCTTACCGGATACCTGTCCGCCTT
TCTCCCTTCGGGAAGCGTGGCGCTTTCTCATAGCTCACGCTGTAGGTATCTCAGTTCGGTGTAGGTCGTT
CGCTCCAAGCTGGGCTGTGTGCACGAACCCCCCGTTCAGCCCGACCGCTGCGCCTTATCCGGTAACTATC
GTCTTGAGTCCAACCCGGTAAGACACGACTTATCGCCACTGGCAGCAGCCACTGGTAACAGGATTAGCAG
AGCGAGGTATGTAGGCGGTGCTACAGAGTTCTTGAAGTGGTGGCCTAACTACGGCTACACTAGAAGAACA
GTATTTGGTATCTGCGCTCTGCTGAAGCCAGTTACCTTCGGAAAAAGAGTTGGTAGCTCTTGATCCGGCA
AACAAACCACCGCTGGTAGCGGTGGTTTTTTTGTTTGCAAGCAGCAGATTACGCGCAGAAAAAAAGGATC
TCAAGAAGATCCTTTGATCTTTTCTACGGGGTCTGACACTCAGTGGAACGAAAACTCACGTTAAGGGATT
TTGGTCATGAGATTATCAAAAAGGATCTTCACCTAGATCCTTTTAAATTAAAAATGAAGTTTTAAATCAA
TCTAAAGTATATATGAGTAAACTTGGTCTGACAGTTACCAATGCTTAATCAGTGAGGCACCTATCTCAGC
GATCTGTCTATTTCGTTCATCCATAGTTGCCTGACTCCCCGTCGTGTAGATAACTACGATACGGGAGGGC
TTACCATCTGGCCCCAGTGCTGCAATGATACCGCGAGACCCACGCTCACCGGCTCCAGATTTATCAGCAA
TAAACCAGCCAGCCGGAAGGGCCGAGCGCAGAAGTGGTCCTGCAACTTTATCCGCCTCCATCCAGTCTAT
TAATTGTTGCCGGGAAGCTAGAGTAAGTAGTTCGCCAGTTAATAGTTTGCGCAACGTTGTTGCCATTGCT
ACAGGCATCGTGGTGTCACGCTCGTCGTTTGGTATGGCTTCATTCAGCTCCGGTTCCCAACGATCAAGGC
GAGTTACATGATCCCCCATGTTGTGCAAAAAAGCGGTTAGCTCCTTCGGTCCTCCGATCGTTGTCAGAAG
TAAGTTGGCCGCAGTGTTATCACTCATGGTTATGGCAGCACTGCATAATTCTCTTACTGTCATGCCATCC
GTAAGATGCTTTTCTGTGACTGGTGAGTACTCAACCAAGTCATTCTGAGAATAGTGTATGCGGCGACCGA
GTTGCTCTTGCCCGGCGTCAATACGGGATAATACCGCGCCACATAGCAGAACTTTAAAAGTGCTCATCAT
TGGAAAACGTTCTTCGGGGCGAAAACTCTCAAGGATCTTACCGCTGTTGAGATCCAGTTCGATGTAACCC
ACTCGTGCACCCAACTGATCTTCAGCATCTTTTACTTTCACCAGCGTTTCTGGGTGAGCAAAAACAGGAA
GGCAAAATGCCGCAAAAAAGGGAATAAGGGCGACACGGAAATGTTGAATACTCATACTCTTCCTTTTTCA
ATATTATTGAAGCATTTATCAGGGTTATTGTCTCATGAGCGGATACATATTTGAATGTATTTAGAAAAAT
AAACAAATAGGGGTTCCGCGCACATTTCCCCGAAAAGTGCCACCTGACGTCGACGGATCGGGAGATCGAT
CTCCCGATCCCCTAGGGTCTACTCTCAGTACAATCTGCTCTGATGCCGCATAGTTAAGCCAGTATCTGCT
CCCTGCTTGTGTGTTGGAGGTCGCTGAGTAGTGCGCGAGCAAAATTTAAGCTACAACAAGGCAAGGCTTG
ACCGACAATTGCATGAAGAATCTGCTTAGGGTTAGGCGTTTTGCGCTGCTTCGCGATGTACGGGCCAGAT
ATACGCGTTGACATTGATTATTGACTAGTTATTAATAGTAATCAATTACGGGGTCATTAGTTCATAGCCC
ATATATGGAGTTCCGCGTTACATAACTTACGGTAAATGGCCCGCCTGGCTGACCGCCCAACGACCCCCGC
CCATTGACGTCAATAATGACGTATGTTCCCATAGTAACGCCAATAGGGACTTTCCATTGACGTCAATGGG
TGGAGTATTTACGGTAAACTGCCCACTTGGCAGTACATCAAGTGTATCATATGCCAAGTACGCCCCCTAT
TGACGTCAATGACGGTAAATGGCCCGCCTGGCATTATGCCCAGTACATGACCTTATGGGACTTTCCTACT
TGGCAGTACATCTACGTATTAGTCATCGCTATTACCATGGTGATGCGGTTTTGGCAGTACATCAATGGGC
GTGGATAGCGGTTTGACTCACGGGGATTTCCAAGTCTCCACCCCATTGACGTCAATGGGAGTTTGTTTTG
GCACCAAAATCAACGGGACTTTCCAAAATGTCGTAACAACTCCGCCCCATTGACGCAAATGGGCGGTAGG
CGTGTACGGTGGGAGGTCTATATAAGCAGAGCTGGTTTAGTGAACCGTCAGATCCGCTAGAGATCCGCGG
CCGCTAATACGACTCACTATAGGGAGAGCCGCCACC
Features (pLannotate 1.2.2; 19 found; start..end, strand, type, name):
     58..357     +  CDS            HMGN1: HMGN1_HUMAN - Also known as HMG14. Experimental evidence at protein level: Swiss-Prot protein existence level 1. Binds to the inner side of the nucleosomal DNA thus altering the interaction between the DNA and the histone octamer. May be involved in the process which maintains transcribable genes in a unique chromatin conformation. Inhibits the phosphorylation of nucleosomal histones H3 and H2A by RPS6KA5/MSK1 and RPS6KA3/RSK2 (By similarity). From Homo sapiens (Human).
    370..1971    +  CDS            Cas9(N): N-terminal portion of Streptococcus pyogenes Cas9 (Zetsche et al., 2015)
   1972..4466    +  CDS            Cas9(C) (fragment): C-terminal portion of Streptococcus pyogenes Cas9 (Zetsche et al., 2015)
   4492..4731    +  CDS            H1-0 (fragment): H10_HUMAN - Also known as H1F0 H1FV. Experimental evidence at protein level: Swiss-Prot protein existence level 1. Histones H1 are necessary for the condensation of nucleosome chains into higher-order structures. The histones H1.0 are found in cells that are in terminal stages of differentiation or that have low rates of cell division. From Homo sapiens (Human).
   4831..6862    +  CDS            gag-pol (fragment): Moloney murine leukemia virus Gag-Pol polyprotein; gag-pol; contains a read-through stop codon
   6979..7203    +  polyA_signal   bGH poly(A) signal: bovine growth hormone polyadenylation signal
   7207..7228    +  promoter       SV40 promoter (fragment): SV40 enhancer and early promoter
   7233..7249    +  misc_feature   MCS (fragment): pBluescript multiple cloning site
   7298..7314    -  protein_bind   lac operator: The lac repressor binds to the lac operator to inhibit transcription in E. coli. This inhibition can be relieved by adding lactose or isopropyl-β-D-thiogalactopyranoside (IPTG). lac repressor encoded by lacI
   7322..7352    -  promoter       lac promoter: promoter for the E. coli lac operon
   7367..7388    -  protein_bind   CAP binding site: CAP binding activates transcription in the presence of cAMP. E. coli catabolite activator protein
   7401..7493    -  CDS            lacI (fragment): lac repressor; lacI; The lac repressor binds to the lac operator to inhibit transcription in E. coli. This inhibition can be relieved by adding lactose or isopropyl-β-D-thiogalactopyranoside (IPTG).
   7676..8264    -  rep_origin     ori: high-copy-number ColE1/pMB1/pBR322/pUC origin of replication
   8435..9295    -  CDS            AmpR: β-lactamase; bla; confers resistance to ampicillin, carbenicillin, and related antibiotics
   9296..9400    -  promoter       AmpR promoter: bla
   9471..9515    -  misc_feature   bom (fragment): basis of mobility region from pBR322
   9670..10049   +  enhancer       CMV enhancer: human cytomegalovirus immediate early enhancer
  10050..10253   +  promoter       CMV promoter: human cytomegalovirus (CMV) immediate early promoter
  10295..10313   +  promoter       T7 promoter: promoter for bacteriophage T7 RNA polymerase
