[The description below was written by a language model from this plasmid's Addgene catalogue record and pLannotate feature annotations shown in this document.]
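Description:
pCMV-CMP-PE-V1 is a 10.3 kb mammalian expression plasmid built on a pCMV backbone that produces CMP-PE-V1, an enhanced prime editor, for transient expression in mammalian cells. It is maintained in E. coli at high copy through a ColE1/pUC-type origin and selected with ampicillin via the β-lactamase gene and its native promoter. The backbone also carries small remnants of lac regulatory elements, a pBluescript polylinker, an SV40 promoter and the pBR322 bom region. These appear only as fragments in the annotation and have no evident role in the construct's function. No mammalian selection marker is annotated.

The roughly 6.9 kb synthetic insert is a single fusion open reading frame driven by the CMV immediate-early enhancer and promoter and terminated by the bovine growth hormone polyadenylation signal. A T7 promoter sits just upstream of the coding region and serves as a sequencing primer site. Reading 5′ to 3′, the annotated segments are human HMGN1, Streptococcus pyogenes Cas9 (annotated as contiguous N- and C-terminal portions), a fragment of human histone H1.0, and a fragment of the Moloney murine leukemia virus Gag-Pol polyprotein. The last of these corresponds to the reverse transcriptase portion used in prime editors. HMGN1 and H1.0 are nucleosome- and chromatin-binding proteins, so their placement around Cas9 suggests an aim of improving editor activity at chromatinized target sites, although the record does not spell out the mechanism. It also does not list the specific Cas9 nickase or reverse transcriptase mutations, or any linkers and nuclear localization signals. The plasmid encodes no guide, so a pegRNA must be supplied separately. The associated work applied the editor to targeted mutagenesis in mouse cells and embryos.
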