Addgene plasmid #202769: pCMV-CMP-PE-V1
Purpose: Expresses CMP-PE-V1 in mammalian cells for prime editing
Depositing lab: Kyoungmi Kim. Publication: Targeted mutagenesis in mouse cells and embryos using an enhanced prime editor. Park SJ, Jeong TY, Shin SK, Yoon DE, Lim SY, Kim SP, Choi J, Lee H, Hong JI, Ahn J, Seong JK, Kim K. Genome Biol. 2021 Jun 3;22(1):170. doi: 10.1186/s13059-021-02389-w. PubMed 34082781.
Backbone
  Vector backbone: pCMV
  Backbone size w/o insert (bp): 3399
  Total vector size (bp): 10326
  Vector type: Mammalian Expression
Growth in bacteria
  Bacterial resistance: Ampicillin, 100 μg/mL
  Growth temperature: 37°C
  Growth strain: DH5alpha
  Copy number: High Copy
Gene/Insert
  Gene/Insert name: CMP-PE-V1
  Species: Synthetic
  Insert size (bp): 6927
  Promoter: CMV
  Cloning method: Gibson Cloning
  Sequencing primers: 5′ T7 forward; 3′ BGH reverse
Terms and licenses: Academic/Nonprofit Terms; Industry Terms: Not Available to Industry
How to cite: pCMV-CMP-PE-V1 was a gift from Kyoungmi Kim (Addgene plasmid # 202769 ; http://n2t.net/addgene:202769 ; RRID:Addgene_202769)
